Addgene plasmid #123065: pWS1859
Purpose: Positive regulator of Ste20
Depositing lab: Tom Ellis. Depositing organization: Imperial College London. Publication: Engineering a Model Cell for Rational Tuning of GPCR Signaling. Shaw WM, Yamauchi H, Mead J, Gowers GF, Bell DJ, Oling D, Larsson N, Wigglesworth M, Ladds G, Ellis T. Cell. 2019 Apr 18;177(3):782-796.e27. doi: 10.1016/j.cell.2019.02.023. Epub 2019 Apr 4. PubMed 30955892.
Backbone
  Vector backbone: pYTK001
  Vector type: Yeast Expression
Growth in bacteria
  Bacterial resistance: Chloramphenicol, 25 μg/mL
  Growth temperature: 37°C
  Growth strain: NEB Turbo Competent E. coli
  Copy number: High Copy
Gene/Insert
  Gene/Insert name: Ste50 [3]
  Species: S. cerevisiae (budding yeast)
  Cloning method: Gateway Cloning
Terms and licenses: Academic/Nonprofit Terms; Industry Terms: Not Available to Industry
Depositor comments: Please visit https://www.biorxiv.org/content/10.1101/390559v1 for bioRxiv preprint.
How to cite: pWS1859 was a gift from Tom Ellis (Addgene plasmid # 123065 ; http://n2t.net/addgene:123065 ; RRID:Addgene_123065)
