[The description below was written by a language model from this plasmid's Addgene catalogue record and pLannotate feature annotations shown in this document.]
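Description:
pWS1859 is a small (about 2.7 kb) part-storage plasmid built in the pYTK001 backbone, the entry vector of the modular yeast toolkit cloning system. Although catalogued as a yeast expression vector, the annotated sequence contains only bacterial maintenance elements: a high-copy ColE1/pUC-type origin of replication and a chloramphenicol acetyltransferase (cat) gene driven by its own promoter and followed by a phage lambda t0 terminator, which together allow propagation and chloramphenicol selection in E. coli. No yeast origin, centromere, auxotrophic marker, yeast promoter or yeast terminator appears in the feature table, so the plasmid by itself would not be expected to replicate in or express from yeast.

The payload is the coding sequence of STE50 from Saccharomyces cerevisiae, spanning roughly 1 kb. The "[3]" in the insert name most likely denotes a type 3 (coding sequence) part in the toolkit's numbering, meaning the open reading frame is stored without regulatory elements and is intended to be combined with separate promoter, terminator and vector parts to build a complete yeast expression cassette. The record lists the cloning method as Gateway, but no att recombination sites are annotated, and the backbone is normally used for Golden Gate-style assembly, so that field should be treated with caution.

Ste50 is described in the record as a positive regulator of Ste20, a component of the yeast mating pheromone response pathway. The part belongs to a collection for rationally tuning GPCR signalling in an engineered yeast model cell, where expression of pathway components such as Ste50 can be set at defined levels.
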