Features (pLannotate 1.2.2; 5 found; start..end, strand, type, name):
     13..1050    +  CDS            STE50: STE50_YEAST - Experimental evidence at protein level: Swiss-Prot protein existence level 1. Involved in growth arrest during conjugation. May interact with the G protein alpha subunit. From Saccharomyces cerevisiae (strain ATCC 204508 / S288c) (Baker's yeast).
   1070..1104    -  terminator     lambda t0 terminator: minimal transcription terminator from phage lambda (Scholtissek and Grosse, 1987)
   1178..1834    -  CDS            cat: CAT_ECOLX - Experimental evidence at protein level: Swiss-Prot protein existence level 1. This enzyme is an effector of chloramphenicol resistance in bacteria. From Escherichia coli. This protein is used as a marker in many commonly used cloning vectors, such as pACYC184.
   1835..1932    -  promoter       cat promoter: promoter of the E. coli cat gene encoding chloramphenicol acetyltransferase
   2016..2604    +  rep_origin     ori: high-copy-number ColE1/pMB1/pBR322/pUC origin of replication
>Addgene plasmid #123065 | pWS1859 | addgene full sequence | sequence record 240724 | Addgene NGS Result
AGTCGGTCTCATATGGAGGACGGTAAACAGGCCATCAATGAGGGATCAAACGATGCTTCGCCGGATCTGG
ACGTGAATGGCACAATATTGATGAATAATGAAGACTTTTCCCAGTGGTCGGTTGATGATGTGATAACTTG
GTGTATATCCACGCTGGAGGTGGAAGAAACCGATCCATTATGTCAGAGACTGCGAGAAAATGATATTGTA
GGAGATCTTTTGCCGGAATTGTGCTTGCAAGATTGCCAGGACTTGTGTGACGGTGATTTGAATAAGGCCA
TAAAATTCAAGATACTGATCAATAAGATGAGAGACAGCAAGTTGGAGTGGAAGGACGACAAGACTCAAGA
GGACATGATAACGGTACTGAAAAACTTGTACACTACTACATCTGCGAAATTGCAAGAATTTCAATCGCAG
TACACAAGGCTGAGGATGGATGTCTTGGACGTAATGAAGACCAGCTCAAGCTCTTCTCCGATTAACACAC
ATGGAGTGTCCACTACGGTACCTTCTTCAAACAACACAATTATACCCAGTAGTGACGGTGTGTCTCTTTC
ACAAACAGACTATTTCGACACAGTTCATAACCGACAATCACCGTCAAGGAGAGAATCCCCGGTAACGGTA
TTTAGGCAACCCAGTCTTTCCCACTCAAAATCTTTGCACAAGGATAGCAAAAACAAAGTACCCCAAATAT
CTACAAACCAATCTCACCCATCTGCCGTTTCAACAGCGAACACACCGGGGCCATCACCTAACGAGGCGTT
AAAACAGTTGCGTGCATCTAAAGAAGACTCCTGCGAACGGATCTTGAAAAACGCAATGAAAAGACATAAC
TTAGCAGATCAGGATTGGAGACAATATGTCTTGGTCATTTGCTATGGGGATCAAGAGAGGCTGTTAGAAT
TGAACGAAAAGCCTGTGATCATATTCAAGAACTTAAAGCAACAGGGTTTGCACCCCGCCATTATGTTAAG
AAGAAGAGGTGATTTCGAAGAAGTAGCAATGATGAACGGAAGTGACAATGTCACCCCCGGTGGAAGATTG
GGATCCTGAGACCAGACCAATAAAAAACGCCCGGCGGCAACCGAGCGTTCTGAACAAATCCAGATGGAGT
TCTGAGGTCATTACTGGATCTATCAACAGGAGTCCAAGCGAGCTCGATATCAAATTACGCCCCGCCCTGC
CACTCATCGCAGTACTGTTGTAATTCATTAAGCATTCTGCCGACATGGAAGCCATCACAAACGGCATGAT
GAACCTGAATCGCCAGCGGCATCAGCACCTTGTCGCCTTGCGTATAATATTTGCCCATGGTGAAAACGGG
GGCGAAGAAGTTGTCCATATTGGCCACGTTTAAATCAAAACTGGTGAAACTCACCCAGGGATTGGCTGAA
ACGAAAAACATATTCTCAATAAACCCTTTAGGGAAATAGGCCAGGTTTTCACCGTAACACGCCACATCTT
GCGAATATATGTGTAGAAACTGCCGGAAATCGTCGTGGTATTCACTCCAGAGCGATGAAAACGTTTCAGT
TTGCTCATGGAAAACGGTGTAACAAGGGTGAACACTATCCCATATCACCAGCTCACCGTCTTTCATTGCC
ATACGAAATTCCGGATGAGCATTCATCAGGCGGGCAAGAATGTGAATAAAGGCCGGATAAAACTTGTGCT
TATTTTTCTTTACGGTCTTTAAAAAGGCCGTAATATCCAGCTGAACGGTCTGGTTATAGGTACATTGAGC
AACTGACTGAAATGCCTCAAAATGTTCTTTACGATGCCATTGGGATATATCAACGGTGGTATATCCAGTG
ATTTTTTTCTCCATTTTAGCTTCCTTAGCTCCTGAAAATCTCGATAACTCAAAAAATACGCCCGGTAGTG
ATCTTATTTCATTATGGTGAAAGTTGGAACCTCTTACGTGCCCGATCAATCATGACCAAAATCCCTTAAC
GTGAGTTTTCGTTCCACTGAGCGTCAGACCCCGTAGAAAAGATCAAAGGATCTTCTTGAGATCCTTTTTT
TCTGCGCGTAATCTGCTGCTTGCAAACAAAAAAACCACCGCTACCAGCGGTGGTTTGTTTGCCGGATCAA
GAGCTACCAACTCTTTTTCCGAAGGTAACTGGCTTCAGCAGAGCGCAGATACCAAATACTGTTCTTCTAG
TGTAGCCGTAGTTAGGCCACCACTTCAAGAACTCTGTAGCACCGCCTACATACCTCGCTCTGCTAATCCT
GTTACCAGTGGCTGCTGCCAGTGGCGATAAGTCGTGTCTTACCGGGTTGGACTCAAGACGATAGTTACCG
GATAAGGCGCAGCGGTCGGGCTGAACGGGGGGTTCGTGCACACAGCCCAGCTTGGAGCGAACGACCTACA
CCGAACTGAGATACCTACAGCGTGAGCTATGAGAAAGCGCCACGCTTCCCGAAGGGAGAAAGGCGGACAG
GTATCCGGTAAGCGGCAGGGTCGGAACAGGAGAGCGCACGAGGGAGCTTCCAGGGGGAAACGCCTGGTAT
CTTTATAGTCCTGTCGGGTTTCGCCACCTCTGACTTGAGCGTCGATTTTTGTGATGCTCGTCAGGGGGGC
GGAGCCTATGGAAAAACGCCAGCAACGCGGCCTTTTTACGGTTCCTGGCCTTTTGCTGGCCTTTTGCTCA
CATGTTCTTTCCTGCGTTATCCCCTGATTCTGTGGATAACCGT
